Addgene plasmid #169238: pVMG0146_Cq-U6-1_2xBbsI-gRNA
Purpose: Expression of gRNA in Culex quinquefasciatus or other mosquitoes
Depositing lab: Valentino Gantz. Depositing organization: University of California, San Diego (UCSD). Publication: Optimized CRISPR tools and site-directed transgenesis towards gene drive development in Culex quinquefasciatus mosquitoes. Feng X, Lopez Del Amo V, Mameli E, Lee M, Bishop AL, Perrimon N, Gantz VM. Nat Commun. 2021 May 20;12(1):2960. doi: 10.1038/s41467-021-23239-0. PubMed 34017003.
Backbone
  Vector backbone: pCR2.1
  Backbone manufacturer: Thermofisher
  Backbone size w/o insert (bp): 3931
  Total vector size (bp): 4809
  Vector type: Insect Expression, CRISPR
Growth in bacteria
  Bacterial resistance: Ampicillin, 100 μg/mL
  Growth temperature: 37°C
  Growth strain: DH5alpha
  Copy number: High Copy
Gene/Insert
  Gene/Insert name: Cq-U6-1_2xBbsI-gRNA (alt name: CPIJ039653)
  gRNA/shRNA sequence: N/A
  Species: Culex quinquefasciatus
  Promoter: CPIJ039653
  Cloning method: TOPO Cloning
  Sequencing primers: 5′ M13F; 3′ M13R
Terms and licenses: Academic/Nonprofit Terms; Industry Terms: Not Available to Industry
How to cite: pVMG0146_Cq-U6-1_2xBbsI-gRNA was a gift from Valentino Gantz (Addgene plasmid # 169238 ; http://n2t.net/addgene:169238 ; RRID:Addgene_169238)
