[The description below was written by a language model from this plasmid's Addgene catalogue record and pLannotate feature annotations shown in this document.]
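Description:
pVMG0146_Cq-U6-1_2xBbsI-gRNA is a small (about 4.8 kb) CRISPR guide RNA expression plasmid built for the mosquito Culex quinquefasciatus, made by TOPO cloning of an insert into the commercial pCR2.1 backbone. It is maintained in E. coli at high copy through a ColE1/pUC-type origin and is selected with ampicillin via the β-lactamase gene. The backbone also carries a neo (kanamycin/neomycin resistance) coding sequence, an f1 phage origin, and the usual remnants of the pCR2.1 cloning region: lac promoter and operator, a CAP binding site, a lacZα fragment interrupted by the insert, a T7 promoter, and short lacI and Tn5 transposase fragments with no role in the construct's purpose.

The payload is a guide RNA cassette driven by an endogenous Culex quinquefasciatus U6 promoter, recorded as Cq-U6-1 and derived from the gene CPIJ039653. U6 promoters recruit RNA polymerase III and are well suited to producing short, uncapped transcripts such as guide RNAs. As the name indicates, two BbsI sites lie between the promoter and the Streptococcus pyogenes Cas9 gRNA scaffold; this type IIS arrangement normally allows a user-designed spacer to be ligated in as annealed oligonucleotides, and the record lists no spacer sequence, consistent with an empty cloning vector. The automated annotation detects the scaffold on the reverse strand but does not label the mosquito U6 promoter, which presumably occupies the unannotated region between the scaffold and the T7 promoter. The plasmid supplies no Cas9 and no insect selectable or visible marker, so it is meant to be used alongside a separate Cas9 source for genome editing in Culex quinquefasciatus or other mosquitoes, in the context of transgenesis and gene drive development.
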