Features (pLannotate 1.2.2; 13 found; start..end, strand, type, name):
     10..26      +  protein_bind   lac operator: The lac repressor binds to the lac operator to inhibit transcription in E. coli. This inhibition can be relieved by adding lactose or isopropyl-β-D-thiogalactopyranoside (IPTG). lac repressor encoded by lacI
    251..326     -  misc_RNA       gRNA scaffold: guide RNA scaffold for the Streptococcus pyogenes CRISPR/Cas9 system
   1073..1091    -  promoter       T7 promoter: promoter for bacteriophage T7 RNA polymerase
   1094..1251    +  CDS            lacZα (fragment): LacZα fragment of β-galactosidase; lacZ fragment
   1255..1683    +  rep_origin     f1 ori (sequence partly withheld): f1 bacteriophage origin of replication; arrow indicates direction of (+) strand synthesis
   1696..1995    +  CDS            tnpA (fragment): TN5P_ECOLX - Also known as tnp. Experimental evidence at protein level: Swiss-Prot protein existence level 1. Mediates transposition of transposon Tn5 by a 'cut and paste' mechanism. First, the monomeric transposase binds the 19 bp inverted DNA repeats flanking the transposon. Then, dimerization of the DNA- bound transposase creates a synaptic DNA complex. After nicking of the first DNA strand, excision of the transposon proceeds through a series of intermediates. The transposase then mediates the insertion of the transposon at a new site by strand transfer. The activity of the wild- type tran
   2027..2818    +  CDS            neo: KKA2_KLEPN - Also known as kan, nptII. Experimental evidence at protein level: Swiss-Prot protein existence level 1. Resistance to kanamycin, neomycin, paromomycin, ribostamycin, butirosin and gentamicin B. From Klebsiella pneumoniae.
   2822..2838    +  promoter       AmpR promoter (fragment): bla
   2839..3699    +  CDS            AmpR: β-lactamase; bla; confers resistance to ampicillin, carbenicillin, and related antibiotics
   3870..4458    +  rep_origin     ori: high-copy-number ColE1/pMB1/pBR322/pUC origin of replication
   4641..4733    +  CDS            lacI (fragment): lac repressor; lacI; The lac repressor binds to the lac operator to inhibit transcription in E. coli. This inhibition can be relieved by adding lactose or isopropyl-β-D-thiogalactopyranoside (IPTG).
   4746..4767    +  protein_bind   CAP binding site: CAP binding activates transcription in the presence of cAMP. E. coli catabolite activator protein
   4782..2       +  promoter       lac promoter (across the origin): promoter for the E. coli lac operon
>Addgene plasmid #169238 | pVMG0146_Cq-U6-1_2xBbsI-gRNA | addgene full sequence | sequence record 333388 | Addgene NGS Result
TGTGTGGAATTGTGAGCGGATAACAATTTCACACAGGAAACAGCTATGACCATGATTACGCCAAGCTTGG
TACCGAGCTCGGATCCACTAGTAACGGCCGCCAGTGTGCTGGAATTCGCCCTTAAGGAACACCTGTTCCC
TCTGCGAGGGAGCACCGGTGAAAAATTTGTAAAACATTCTGGTTCAAGTTCAAAGTGATTTAAGAAAATC
CGATTTTCGGAATGTTGTTACTCATCCGCCACCAAAAAAAGCACCGACTCGGTGCCACTTTTTCAAGTTG
ATAACGGACTAGCCTTATTTTAACTTGCTATTTCTAGCTCTAAAACAGGTCTTCTCGAAGACCCAAGTTC
GGAGGGTGCCCTCGTTGCTTATATAGTTCGTGAATCGTTAAACGGTTCTAGCGATGGCGGAGTGCGGAGT
GCGAAGTGAGCGAAAGAAACGCGAAAAAGTGAGAACATTTGTAAGGTTCACAGCAATGGGGGGCAGGTAA
ACGTTTAGTAATCGATTACCCGTCAGTTCGAGGTTAGGTTATGTACCTGCGATTGAATTTAAAACAAGAT
TTCGCTAATTGAATCAGAATTGCCGTTTGTGACTAAATGCGACTCTCAAAATATGCAGATTAACAGTCTG
GACCCGGAGCCTAATTTTTCTGTTACATTCTTATTGGAATTCCATATAAACTGTAACGGGAACTGCAGGC
ACCGGGTCCTGACTATTAATCTCAGTCGACGCGTCTGCTCCGCAACAAAATGCATAGCAAATCAAATTTG
TCTGGCATTTTCAATTATACCCATTACGACTCGCAGTGCTTCAACAACTCCTAAATAACCGTAAGCGGTT
TTACTCCCCTTCCCTCCGTTGTCTGGAGTAAAAACGAGGCGTCAGTAATGGGGGACTGCCCCCGCCCTCC
ATCGTAACTCCCCTCAAGCAACGGCCCAAATCATTTAATCCCACACAATTTGTTTCAATTTTTCTTCTTG
CAAGTCGTCGTCGTCGTCTGGGAAGGGCGAATTCTGCAGATATCCATCACACTGGCGGCCGCTCGAGCAT
GCATCTAGAGGGCCCAATTCGCCCTATAGTGAGTCGTATTACAATTCACTGGCCGTCGTTTTACAACGTC
GTGACTGGGAAAACCCTGGCGTTACCCAACTTAATCGCCTTGCAGCACATCCCCCTTTCGCCAGCTGGCG
TAATAGCGAAGAGGCCCGCACCGATCGCCCTTCCCAACAGTTGCGCAGCCTGAATGGCGAATGG
[124 nt withheld, positions 1255-1378]
C
[91 nt withheld, positions 1380-1470]
A
[49 nt withheld, positions 1472-1520]
CCTTTGACGTTGGAGTCCACGTTCTTT
[37 nt withheld, positions 1548-1584]
ACCCTATCTCGGTCTATTCTTTTGATTTATAAGGGATTTTGCCGATTTCGGCCTATTGGTTAAAAAATGA
GCTGATTTAACAAAAATTTAACGCGAATTTTAACAAAATTCAGGGCGCAAGGGCTGCTAAAGGAAGCGGA
ACACGTAGAAAGCCAGTCCGCAGAAACGGTGCTGACCCCGGATGAATGTCAGCTACTGGGCTATCTGGAC
AAGGGAAAACGCAAGCGCAAAGAGAAAGCAGGTAGCTTGCAGTGGGCTTACATGGCGATAGCTAGACTGG
GCGGTTTTATGGACAGCAAGCGAACCGGAATTGCCAGCTGGGGCGCCCTCTGGTAAGGTTGGGAAGCCCT
GCAAAGTAAACTGGATGGCTTTCTTGCCGCCAAGGATCTGATGGCGCAGGGGATCAAGATCTGATCAAGA
GACAGGATGAGGATCGTTTCGCATGATTGAACAAGATGGATTGCACGCAGGTTCTCCGGCCGCTTGGGTG
GAGAGGCTATTCGGCTATGACTGGGCACAACAGACAATCGGCTGCTCTGATGCCGCCGTGTTCCGGCTGT
CAGCGCAGGGGCGCCCGGTTCTTTTTGTCAAGACCGACCTGTCCGGTGCCCTGAATGAACTGCAGGACGA
GGCAGCGCGGCTATCGTGGCTGGCCACGACGGGCGTTCCTTGCGCAGCTGTGCTCGACGTTGTCACTGAA
GCGGGAAGGGACTGGCTGCTATTGGGCGAAGTGCCGGGGCAGGATCTCCTGTCATCCCACCTTGCTCCTG
CCGAGAAAGTATCCATCATGGCTGATGCAATGCGGCGGCTGCATACGCTTGATCCGGCTACCTGCCCATT
CGACCACCAAGCGAAACATCGCATCGAGCGAGCACGTACTCGGATGGAAGCCGGTCTTGTCGATCAGGAT
GATCTGGACGAAGAGCATCAGGGGCTCGCGCCAGCCGAACTGTTCGCCAGGCTCAAGGCGCGCATGCCCG
ACGGCGAGGATCTCGTCGTGACCCATGGCGATGCCTGCTTGCCGAATATCATGGTGGAAAATGGCCGCTT
TTCTGGATTCATCGACTGTGGCCGGCTGGGTGTGGCGGACCGCTATCAGGACATAGCGTTGGCTACCCGT
GATATTGCTGAAGAGCTTGGCGGCGAATGGGCTGACCGCTTCCTCGTGCTTTACGGTATCGCCGCTCCCG
ATTCGCAGCGCATCGCCTTCTATCGCCTTCTTGACGAGTTCTTCTGAATTGAAAAAGGAAGAGTATGAGT
ATTCAACATTTCCGTGTCGCCCTTATTCCCTTTTTTGCGGCATTTTGCCTTCCTGTTTTTGCTCACCCAG
AAACGCTGGTGAAAGTAAAAGATGCTGAAGATCAGTTGGGTGCACGAGTGGGTTACATCGAACTGGATCT
CAACAGCGGTAAGATCCTTGAGAGTTTTCGCCCCGAAGAACGTTTTCCAATGATGAGCACTTTTAAAGTT
CTGCTATGTGGCGCGGTATTATCCCGTATTGACGCCGGGCAAGAGCAACTCGGTCGCCGCATACACTATT
CTCAGAATGACTTGGTTGAGTACTCACCAGTCACAGAAAAGCATCTTACGGATGGCATGACAGTAAGAGA
ATTATGCAGTGCTGCCATAACCATGAGTGATAACACTGCGGCCAACTTACTTCTGACAACGATCGGAGGA
CCGAAGGAGCTAACCGCTTTTTTGCACAACATGGGGGATCATGTAACTCGCCTTGATCGTTGGGAACCGG
AGCTGAATGAAGCCATACCAAACGACGAGCGTGACACCACGATGCCTGTAGCAATGGCAACAACGTTGCG
CAAACTATTAACTGGCGAACTACTTACTCTAGCTTCCCGGCAACAATTAATAGACTGGATGGAGGCGGAT
AAAGTTGCAGGACCACTTCTGCGCTCGGCCCTTCCGGCTGGCTGGTTTATTGCTGATAAATCTGGAGCCG
GTGAGCGTGGGTCTCGCGGTATCATTGCAGCACTGGGGCCAGATGGTAAGCCCTCCCGTATCGTAGTTAT
CTACACGACGGGGAGTCAGGCAACTATGGATGAACGAAATAGACAGATCGCTGAGATAGGTGCCTCACTG
ATTAAGCATTGGTAACTGTCAGACCAAGTTTACTCATATATACTTTAGATTGATTTAAAACTTCATTTTT
AATTTAAAAGGATCTAGGTGAAGATCCTTTTTGATAATCTCATGACCAAAATCCCTTAACGTGAGTTTTC
GTTCCACTGAGCGTCAGACCCCGTAGAAAAGATCAAAGGATCTTCTTGAGATCCTTTTTTTCTGCGCGTA
ATCTGCTGCTTGCAAACAAAAAAACCACCGCTACCAGCGGTGGTTTGTTTGCCGGATCAAGAGCTACCAA
CTCTTTTTCCGAAGGTAACTGGCTTCAGCAGAGCGCAGATACCAAATACTGTTCTTCTAGTGTAGCCGTA
GTTAGGCCACCACTTCAAGAACTCTGTAGCACCGCCTACATACCTCGCTCTGCTAATCCTGTTACCAGTG
GCTGCTGCCAGTGGCGATAAGTCGTGTCTTACCGGGTTGGACTCAAGACGATAGTTACCGGATAAGGCGC
AGCGGTCGGGCTGAACGGGGGGTTCGTGCACACAGCCCAGCTTGGAGCGAACGACCTACACCGAACTGAG
ATACCTACAGCGTGAGCTATGAGAAAGCGCCACGCTTCCCGAAGGGAGAAAGGCGGACAGGTATCCGGTA
AGCGGCAGGGTCGGAACAGGAGAGCGCACGAGGGAGCTTCCAGGGGGAAACGCCTGGTATCTTTATAGTC
CTGTCGGGTTTCGCCACCTCTGACTTGAGCGTCGATTTTTGTGATGCTCGTCAGGGGGGCGGAGCCTATG
GAAAAACGCCAGCAACGCGGCCTTTTTACGGTTCCTGGCCTTTTGCTGGCCTTTTGCTCACATGTTCTTT
CCTGCGTTATCCCCTGATTCTGTGGATAACCGTATTACCGCCTTTGAGTGAGCTGATACCGCTCGCCGCA
GCCGAACGACCGAGCGCAGCGAGTCAGTGAGCGAGGAAGCGGAAGAGCGCCCAATACGCAAACCGCCTCT
CCCCGCGCGTTGGCCGATTCATTAATGCAGCTGGCACGACAGGTTTCCCGACTGGAAAGCGGGCAGTGAG
CGCAACGCAATTAATGTGAGTTAGCTCACTCATTAGGCACCCCAGGCTTTACACTTTATGCTTCCGGCTC
GTATGT
